Addgene plasmid #133165: pOPS0524
Purpose: Reporter plasmid with a 12-nucleotide specific "barcode" sequence. This plasmid is not available as an individual bacterial stab, but can be requested as part of the Plasmid-ID Kit (Kit #1000000168 ).
Depositing lab: Philip Poole. Depositing organization: University of Oxford. Publication: Optimizing Rhizobium-legume symbioses by simultaneous measurement of rhizobial competitiveness and N2 fixation in nodules. Mendoza-Suarez MA, Geddes BA, Sanchez-Canizares C, Ramirez-Gonzalez RH, Kirchhelle C, Jorrin B, Poole PS. Proc Natl Acad Sci U S A. 2020 May 5;117(18):9822-9831. doi: 10.1073/pnas.1921225117. Epub 2020 Apr 21. PubMed 32317381.
Backbone
  Vector backbone: pOGG026 (Addgene ID 113992)
  Vector type: Bacterial Expression
Growth in bacteria
  Bacterial resistance: Kanamycin, 50 μg/mL
  Growth temperature: 37°C
  Growth strain: ST18 (S17 delta pir delta hemA)
  Copy number: Low Copy
Gene/Insert
  Gene/Insert name: PU module (PsNifH from pOGG043), SC module (sfGFP from pOGG037), and T module (CAACTCCCGTGA and universal primer binding site)
  Species: Synthetic
  Mutation: Domesticated for Golden Gate cloning
  Cloning method: Unknown
Terms and licenses: Academic/Nonprofit Terms; Industry Terms: Not Available to Industry
Depositor comments: The only difference is the sequence: CAACTCCCGTGA . Please note that this plasmid may require a unique bacterial strain, so make sure to confirm that you can also obtain the appropriate growth strain. Please contact us or contact our distributors if you have any questions. This plasmid is not available as an individual bacterial stab, but can be requested as part of the Plasmid-ID Kit (Kit #1000000168 ).
How to cite: pOPS0524 was a gift from Philip Poole (Addgene plasmid # 133165)
