[The description below was written by a language model from this plasmid's Addgene catalogue record and pLannotate feature annotations shown in this document.]
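Description:
pOPS0524 is a low-copy, broad-host-range bacterial reporter plasmid built on the pOGG026 backbone by Golden Gate assembly of domesticated modules, and it is one member of a set of barcoded "Plasmid-ID" constructs. The roughly 7 kb sequence carries the IncP (RK2-type) replication system, with oriV and the trans-acting replication gene trfA, which allows maintenance in a range of Gram-negative bacteria. An IncP oriT permits conjugal mobilisation from a donor strain, consistent with the recorded ST18 host, a hemA-deficient S17-type strain. Selection is by kanamycin through the aphA1 (nptI) gene. Stable inheritance without antibiotic is supported by the RK2 par region: the parDE toxin-antitoxin pair, which kills plasmid-free segregants, plus the annotated parA and parB partition genes. Short fragments annotated as Tn5 transposase, CloDF13 origin and lacZα appear to be backbone or cloning remnants rather than functional parts.

The payload consists of three modules: a promoter module described as PsNifH, a coding module for superfolder GFP, and a terminal module containing a unique 12-nucleotide barcode next to a universal primer binding site. The promoter and barcode are not annotated in the feature table. The unannotated gap upstream of sfGFP is the likely promoter position, and lambda t0 and rrnB T1 terminators flank the cassette region. According to the depositor, the barcode is the only difference between this plasmid and its kit siblings. Because nifH promoters are active during nitrogen fixation, GFP fluorescence should report fixation activity, while the barcode identifies the strain carrying the plasmid. The associated publication indicates use in measuring rhizobial competitiveness and N2 fixation in legume nodules simultaneously.
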