Features (pLannotate 1.2.2; 14 found; start..end, strand, type, name):
      9..103     +  terminator     lambda t0 terminator: transcription terminator from phage lambda
    213..1025    +  CDS            aphA1: KKA1_ECOLX - Also known as nptI. Protein inferred from homology: Swiss-Prot protein existence level 3. Resistance to kanamycin and structurally-related aminoglycosides, including amikacin. From Escherichia coli.
   1179..1287    +  oriT           oriT: incP origin of transfer
   1348..2496    -  CDS            trfA: trans-acting replication protein that binds to and activates oriV
   2548..2829    -  CDS            tnpA (fragment): TN5P_ECOLX - Also known as tnp. Experimental evidence at protein level: Swiss-Prot protein existence level 1. Mediates transposition of transposon Tn5 by a 'cut and paste' mechanism. First, the monomeric transposase binds the 19 bp inverted DNA repeats flanking the transposon. Then, dimerization of the DNA- bound transposase creates a synaptic DNA complex. After nicking of the first DNA strand, excision of the transposon proceeds through a series of intermediates. The transposase then mediates the insertion of the transposon at a new site by strand transfer. The activity of the wild- type tran
   2889..3420    -  rep_origin     oriV: incP origin of replication
   3476..3511    -  rep_origin     CloDF13 ori (fragment): Plasmids containing the CloDF13 (CDF) origin of replication can be propagated in E. coli cells that contain additional plasmids with compatible origins.
   3635..3943    -  CDS            parE: PARE_ECOLX - Experimental evidence at protein level: Swiss-Prot protein existence level 1. Toxin component of a type II toxin-antitoxin (TA) system involved in plasmid partition. Acts by inhibiting DNA gyrase, converting supercoiled plasmid DNA into a singly cleaved linear form in an ATP-dependent fashion. To do so it probably interacts with one of the gyrase subunits. Gyrase inhibition is prevented by antitoxin ParD, and is reversed in vitro by incubation with ParD. In cells that have lost the plasmid filamentation and growth inhibition occur; this is suppressed when ParD is supplied in trans
   3943..4191    -  CDS            parD: PARD_ECOLX - Experimental evidence at protein level: Swiss-Prot protein existence level 1. Antitoxin component of a type II toxin-antitoxin (TA) system involved in plasmid partition. Inhibits the anti-DNA gyrase activity of toxin ParE; reverses and restores gyrase catalytic activity in vitro. The parDE operon alone is capable of stabilizing an RK2-derived minireplicon under defined growth conditions in several different Gram- negative bacteria. It does so by the post-segregational killing (PSK) of plasmid-free cells, also referred to as a plasmid addiction system. Binds its own promoter, autor
   4320..5162    +  CDS            parB: PARB4_ECOLX - Protein predicted: Swiss-Prot protein existence level 4. Involved in plasmid partition. From Escherichia coli.
   5126..5782    +  CDS            parA: PARA4_ECOLX - Protein inferred from homology: Swiss-Prot protein existence level 3. Involved in plasmid partition. From Escherichia coli.
   5942..6028    -  terminator     rrnB T1 terminator: Escherichia coli rrnB; transcription terminator T1 from the E. coli rrnB gene
   6275..6988    +  CDS            superfolder GFP: GFP variant that folds robustly even when fused to poorly folded proteins (Pédelacq et al., 2006)
   7008..7030    +  CDS            lacZα (fragment): LacZα fragment of β-galactosidase; lacZ fragment
>Addgene plasmid #133165 | pOPS0524 | addgene full sequence | sequence record 274821 | Addgene NGS Result
CGCTCTTGGACTCCTGTTGATAGATCCAGTAATGACCTCAGAACTCCATCTGGATTTGTTCAGAACGCTC
GGTTGCCGCCGGGCGTTTTTTATTGGTGAGAATCCAGGCAATTGTGTCTCAAAATCTCTGATGTTACATT
GCACAAGATAAAAATATATCATCATGAACAATAAAACTGTCTGCTTACATAAACAGTAATACAAGGGGTG
TTATGAGCCATATTCAGCGTGAAACGAGCTGTAGCCGTCCGCGTCTGAACAGCAACATGGATGCGGATCT
GTATGGCTATAAATGGGCGCGTGATAACGTGGGTCAGAGCGGCGCGACCATTTATCGTCTGTATGGCAAA
CCGGATGCGCCGGAACTGTTTCTGAAACATGGCAAAGGCAGCGTGGCGAACGATGTGACCGATGAAATGG
TGCGTCTGAACTGGCTGACCGAATTTATGCCGCTGCCGACCATTAAACATTTTATTCGCACCCCGGATGA
TGCGTGGCTGCTGACCACCGCGATTCCGGGCAAAACCGCGTTTCAGGTGCTGGAAGAATATCCGGATAGC
GGCGAAAACATTGTGGATGCGCTGGCCGTGTTTCTGCGTCGTCTGCATAGCATTCCGGTGTGCAACTGCC
CGTTTAACAGCGATCGTGTGTTTCGTCTGGCCCAGGCGCAGAGCCGTATGAACAACGGCCTGGTGGATGC
GAGCGATTTTGATGATGAACGTAACGGCTGGCCGGTGGAACAGGTGTGGAAAGAAATGCATAAACTGCTG
CCGTTTAGCCCGGATAGCGTGGTGACCCACGGCGATTTTAGCCTGGATAACCTGATTTTCGATGAAGGCA
AACTGATTGGCTGCATTGATGTGGGCCGTGTGGGCATTGCGGATCGTTATCAGGATCTGGCCATTCTGTG
GAACTGCCTGGGCGAATTTAGCCCGAGCCTGCAAAAACGTCTGTTTCAGAAATATGGCATTGATAATCCG
GATATGAACAAACTGCAATTTCATCTGATGCTGGATGAATTTTTCTAATAATTAATTGAACTACTTTTCC
GCTGCATAACCCTGCTTCGGGGTCATTATAGCGATTTTTTCGGTATATCCATCCTTTTTCGCACGATATA
CAGGATTTTGCCAAAGGGTTCGTGTAGACTTTCCTTGGTGTATCCAACGGCGTCAGCCGGGCAGGATAGG
TGAAGTAGGCCCACCCGCGAGCGGGTGTTCCTTCTTCACTGTCCCTTATTCGCACCTGGCGGTGCTCAAC
GGGAATCCTGCTCTGCGAGGCTGGCCGTAGGCCGGCCGCGATGCAGGTGGCTGCTGAACCCCCAGCCGGA
ACTGACCCCACAAGGCCCTAGCGTTTGCAATGCACCAGGTCATCATTGACCCAGGCGTGTTCCACCAGGC
CGCTGCCTCGCAACTCTTCGCAGGCTTCGCCGACCTGCTCGCGCCACTTCTTCACGCGGGTGGAATCCGA
TCCGCACATGAGGCGGAAGGTTTCCAGCTTGAGCGGGTACGGCTCCCGGTGCGAGCTGAAATAGTCGAAC
ATCCGTCGGGCCGTCGGCGACAGCTTGCGGTACTTCTCCCATATGAATTTCGTGTAGTGGTCGCCAGCAA
ACAGCACGACGATTTCCTCGTCGATCAGGACCTGGCAACGGGACGTTTTCTTGCCACGGTCCAGGACGCG
GAAGCGGTGCAGCAGCGACACCGATTCCAGGTGCCCAACGCGGTCGGACGTGAAGCCCATCGCCGTCGCC
TGTAGGCGCGACAGGCATTCCTCGGCCTTCGTGTAATACCGGCCATTGATCGACCAGCCCAGGTCCTGGC
AAAGCTCGTAGAACGTGAAGGTGATCGGCTCGCCGATAGGGGTGCGCTTCGCGTACTCCAACACCTGCTG
CCACACCAGTTCGTCATCGTCGGCCCGCAGCTCGACGCCGGTGTAGGTGATCTTCACGTCCTTGTTGACG
TGGAAAATGACCTTGTTTTGCAGCGCCTCGCGCGGGATTTTCTTGTTGCGCGTGGTGAACAGGGCAGAGC
GGGCCGTGTCGTTTGGCATCGCTCGCATCGTGTCCGGCCACGGCGCAATATCGAACAAGGAAAGCTGCAT
TTCCTTGATCTGCTGCTTCGTGTGTTTCAGCAACGCGGCCTGCTTGGCTTCGCTGACCTGTTTTGCCAGG
TCCTCGCCGGCGGTTTTTCGCTTCTTGGTCGTCATAGTTCCTCGCGTGTCGATGGTCATCGACTTCGCCA
AACCTGCCGCCTCCTGTTCGAGCCGACGCGAACGCTCCACGGCGGCCGATGGCGCGGGCAGGGCAGGGGG
AGCCAGTTGCACGCTGTCGCGCTCGATCTTGGCCGTAGCTTGCTGGACTATCGAGCCGACGGACTGGAAG
GTTTCGCGGGGCGCACGCATGACGGTGCGGCTTGCGATGGTTTCGGCATCCTCGGCGGAAAACCCCGCGT
CGATCAGTTCTTGCCTGTATGCCTTCCGGTCAAACGTCCGATTCATTCACCCTCCTTGCGGGATTGCCCC
GGAATTAATTCCCCGGATCGATCCGTCGATCTTGATCCCCTGCGCCATCAGATCCTTGGCGGCAAGAAAG
CCATCCAGTTTACTTTGCAGGGCTTCCCAACCTTACCAGAGGGCGCCCCAGCTGGCAATTCCGGTTCGCT
TGCTGTCCATAAAACCGCCCAGTCTAGCTATCGCCATGTAAGCCCACTGCAAGCTACCTGCTTTCTCTTT
GCGCTTGCGTTTTCCCTTGTCCAGATAGCCCAGTAGCTGACATTCATCCGGGGTCAGCACCGTTTCTGCG
GACTGGCTTTCTACGTGGCTGCCATTTTTGGGGTGAGGCCGTTCGCGGCCGAGGGGCGCAGCCCCTGGGG
GGATGGGAGGCCCGCGTTAGCGGGCCGGGAGGGTTCGAGAAGGGGGGGCACCCCCCTTCGGCGTGCGCGG
TCACGCGCACAGGGCGCAGCCCTGGTTAAAAACAAGGTTTATAAATATTGGTTTAAAAGCAGGTTAAAAG
ACAGGTTAGCGGTGGCCGAAAAACGGGCGGAAACCCTTGCAAATGCTGGATTTTCTGCCTGTGGACAGCC
CCTCAAATGTCAATAGGTGCGCCCCTCATCTGTCAGCACTCTGCCCCTCAAGTGTCAAGGATCGCGCCCC
TCATCTGTCAGTAGTCGCGCCCCTCAAGTGTCAATACCGCAGGGCACTTATCCCCAGGCTTGTCCACATC
ATCTGTGGGAAACTCGCGTAAAATCAGGCGTTTTCGCCGATTTGCGAGGCTGGCCAGCTCCACGTCGCCG
GCCGAAATCGAGCCTGCCCCTCATCTGTCAACGCCGCGCCGGGTGAGTCGGCCCCTCAAGTGTCAACGTC
CGCCCCTCATCTGTCAGTGAGGGCCAAGTTTTCCGCGAGGTATCCACAACGCCGGCGGCCCTACATGGCT
CTGCTGTAGTGAGTGGGTTGCGCTCCGGCAGCGGTCCTGATCCCCCGCAGAAAAAAAGGATCTCAAGAAG
ATCCTTTGATCTTTTCTACATTACTGCATGAGCTTGTGGAAGTGTGCTGAGCATAAATGATTCTCCTAGC
TGTTCTTTGGGTAAGTACGCCATCAGGACGTTGTGAGTGGCGCGATTTTTAGCGGCTGAAATCAGCCCTT
GAGCCTGTCGGCAAGTCGCGTCATGAGGTCCATGCGCTCATGCAGGATCGCCACGACCAACGCGGGTTCG
CCCGCACGCGGCAGGCAAAAAACGTAGTGGTGTTCGCAGCGGGCCATCCGCAGCGCGGGAAAGAGTTCGC
TCATGTCCTTAAACGGGCCTTCGCCGGCGGCAAGCCTGGCTATGCCCTGTTCCAGCTTAGCGATATAGCG
GCGCACCTGCGCCGCGCCCCACTCCCGGCGCGTGTAGCGGATGATGCCGCGTAGATCGGCTTCGGCCTCA
GCCGTGAGGATGTAGGCCGTCAAGCGCGATCCCCGCTGAGTTCTTCATCAAGAATTTCGCCGACGCTCTT
GGTGGACACCTTGCCGGCAAGCCCATCGTTGATGCGGTTCCCCAGCATGGTTTTCAGTTCCTGCCATGCC
TGATCGGCATCAGCGTCACCGGGGAACAGACGTTCGAGGGCGTATTGCTTAATGGTCTTGCCCTGCAAGG
CGGCCAGGGCTTTCAGGCTCTGGTGCTGCTGGTCCGTCATGTCGATTGTCAGGCGGCTCATTGGATAACC
TCCATAAAATACACGTAACCACATTAGCACATATGTGGGCGTGAGGCTACAGCGCGAGGCGCATTAAGGT
CGGGAAAATGCGCTAGGCGCATTTAAATTGCGTATTGCTGTAATGCGCCATGCCGGCTAGACTAGGCCCA
AATGGGTATACCCAATTTGACCAAGGGGGACGCGATGAGGGCGGCCAAGCACTACCGACAACTTCTATCC
ATCGACTTCAACATCGAGGCGCTGGCCTTCGTGCCTGGACCCGACGGCACACGCGGCCGGCGCATCCACG
TCCTGGGGCGCGAGGTCCGCGACCGGCCCGGCCTGGTCGAGTACCTTTCGCCGGCGTTCGGCTCGCGGGT
GGCGCTGGACGGCTACTGCAAGGCCAATTTCGATGCAGTGCTGCACCTGGCGTACCCCGATCATCAGCAA
TGGGGCCACGCATGAAGCGCCGAAGCTACGCCATGCTGCGCGCCGCTGCCGCGCTGGCCGTCCTGGTCGT
TGCCTCGCCGGCATGGGCCGAGCTGCGCGGCGAGGTCGTGCGCATCATCGACGGCGACACCATCGACGTG
CTGGTAGACAAGCAGCCGGTGCGCGTGCGCCTGGTGGACATTGACGCGCCGGAAAAGCGGCAAGCCTTCG
GCGAACGTGCGCGCCAGGCGCTGGCCGGCATGGTGTTCCGCCGGCACGTCCTGGTCGACGAGAAGGACAC
CGACCGTTACGGCCGCACGCTGGGCACCGTCTGGGTCAACATGGAGCTGGCCAGCCGGCCGCCGCAGCCG
CGCAACGTCAACGCCGCGATGGTTCACCAGGGCATGGCGTGGGCCTATCGCTTCCACGGCCGCGCGGCCG
ACCCTGAAATGCTGCGGCTCGAACAGGAGGCGCGAGGCAAGCGCGTCGGCCTCTGGTCCGATCCGCACGC
CGTCGAGCCGTGGAAATGGCGACGCGAGAGCAACAACCGGAGGGACGAAGGTTGAAGGTCGCCCGCATCT
ACCTGCGCGCCAGTACGGACGAGCAGAATCTTGAACGCCAGGAGAGCCTTGTAGCGGCCACGCGGGCCGC
CGGGTACTACGTCGCCGGCATCTACCGCGAGAAGGCGTCCGGCGCACGCGCCGACCGGCCCGAGCTGCTG
CGCATGATCGCGGACCTGCAACCTGGTGAAGTCGTCGTTGCGGAGAAGATCGACCGCATCAGCCGCTTGC
CGTTGGCCGAGGCCGAGCGCCTGGTTGCGTCGATCCGGGCCAAAGGGGCCAAGCTGGCCGTGCCTGGCGT
GGTGGACCTGTCGGAGCTGGCCGCCGAGGCGAACGGAGTGGCGAAAATCGTTCTGGAATCCGTCCAGGAC
ATGCTTTTGAAGCTCGCCTTGCAGATGGCCCGCGACGACTACGAGGATCGGCGCGAGCGTCAACGTCAGG
GTGTCCAGTTGGCGAAGGCCGCCGGCCGCTACACCGGCCGCAAACGTGACGCCGGCATGCACGACCGCAT
CATCACGCTTCGCTCCGGCGGATCGAGCATTGCCAAGACGGCCAAGCTGGTCGGATGCAGCCCGAGCCAG
GTCAAACGAGTGTGGGCGGCCTGGAACGCGCAGCAGCAAAAATAAAGCCGGGCAGTGCCCGGCTTTTCTC
ACCTTTTCGCGTCCCGCAGGGCCGCTGCGAGCGCCCTACCTAGATCCTCGCTTTCCCCCTCGGTGTAGTC
CGGCCAGGGCACGAAGGGCGCGGATGCGAACCTGTTGAGCAGGTCAGATCTAGGGCGGCGGATTTGTCCT
ACTCAGGAGAGCGTTCACCGACAAACAACAGATAAAACGAAAGGCCCAGTCTTTCGACTGAGCCTTTCGT
TTTATTTGATGCCTGCCGAATTCGGATCCGGAGCTCGACACGACATTGTCGTCACCTTTGTCGGGTCCGC
GACAAGCTTTTTGTTCCTCGATCCCGTATGTTTTCGCCTAAATATCTGAAACAGCAGCAAATTATTTTTC
GTTAGCTCAATCGGCCCACTTGGCACGAGTCTTGAAATTTATTGCGAGGCGGCGGAGCTGCCGGCCGCAT
CCGTGCGGCATAACCACGGTTGTGAACAAATGAAGGAAGGCCAAATGCGTAAAGGCGAAGAGCTGTTCAC
TGGTGTCGTCCCTATTCTGGTGGAACTGGATGGTGATGTCAACGGTCATAAGTTTTCCGTGCGTGGCGAG
GGTGAAGGTGACGCAACTAATGGTAAACTGACGCTGAAGTTCATCTGTACTACTGGTAAACTGCCGGTAC
CTTGGCCGACTCTGGTAACGACGCTGACTTATGGTGTTCAGTGCTTTGCTCGTTATCCGGACCATATGAA
GCAGCATGACTTCTTCAAGTCCGCCATGCCGGAAGGCTATGTGCAGGAACGCACGATTTCCTTTAAGGAT
GACGGCACGTACAAAACGCGTGCGGAAGTGAAATTTGAAGGCGATACCCTGGTAAACCGCATTGAGCTGA
AAGGCATTGACTTTAAAGAAGATGGCAATATCCTGGGCCATAAGCTGGAATACAATTTTAACAGCCACAA
TGTTTACATCACCGCCGATAAACAAAAAAATGGCATTAAAGCGAATTTTAAAATTCGCCACAACGTTGAG
GATGGCAGCGTGCAGCTGGCTGATCACTACCAGCAAAACACTCCAATCGGTGATGGTCCTGTTCTGCTGC
CAGACAATCACTATCTGAGCACGCAAAGCGTTCTGTCTAAAGATCCGAACGAGAAACGCGATCATATGGT
TCTGCTGGAGTTCGTAACCGCAGCGGGCATCACGCATGGTATGGATGAACTGTACAAATGAGCTTCAACT
CCCGTGACGTTTTACAACGTCGTGACTGGG
